>Addgene plasmid #37956 | MSCV-N EBNA3A | addgene full sequence | sequence record 266309 | Addgene NGS Result
TGAAAGACCCCACCTGTAGGTTTGGCAAGCTAGCTTAAGTAACGCCATTTTGCAAGGCATGGAAAATACA
TAACTGAGAATAGAGAAGTTCAGATCAAGGTTAGGAACAGAGAGACAGCAGAATATGGGCCAAACAGGAT
ATCTGTGGTAAGCAGTTCCTGCCCCGGCTCAGGGCCAAGAACAGATGGTCCCCAGATGCGGTCCCGCCCT
CAGCAGTTTCTAGAGAACCATCAGATGTTTCCAGGGTGCCCCAAGGACCTGAAATGACCCTGTGCCTTAT
TTGAACTAACCAATCAGTTCGCTTCTCGCTTCTGTTCGCGCGCTTCTGCTCCCCGAGCTCAATAAAAGAG
CCCACAACCCCTCACTCGGCGCGCCAGTCCTCCGATAGACTGCGTCGCCCGGGTACCCGTATTCCCAATA
AAGCCTCTTGCTGTTTGCATCCGAATCGTGGACTCGCTGATCCTTGGGAGGGTCTCCTCAGATTGATTGA
CTGCCCACCTCGGGGGTCTTTCATTTGGAGGTTCCACCGAGATTTGGAGACCCCTGCCCAGGGACCACCG
ACCCCCCCGCCGGGAGGTAAGCTGGCCAGCGGTCGTTTCGTGTCTGTCTCTGTCTTTGTGCGTGTTTGTG
CCGGCATCTAATGTTTGCGCCTGCGTCTGTACTAGTTAGCTAACTAGCTCTGTATCTGGCGGACCCGTGG
TGGAACTGACGAGTTCTGAACACCCGGCCGCAACCCTGGGAGACGTCCCAGGGACTTTGGGGGCCGTTTT
TGTGGCCCGACCTGAGGAAGGGAGTCGATGTGGAATCCGACCCCGTCAGGATATGTGGTTCTGGTAGGAG
ACGAGAACCTAAAACAGTTCCCGCCTCCGTCTGAATTTTTGCTTTCGGTTTGGAACCGAAGCCGCGCGTC
TTGTCTGCTGCAGCGCTGCAGCATCGTTCTGTGTTGTCTCTGTCTGACTGTGTTTCTGTATTTGTCTGAA
AATTAGGGCCAGACTGTTACCACTCCCTTAAGTTTGACCTTAGGTCACTGGAAAGATGTCGAGCGGATCG
CTCACAACCAGTCGGTAGATGTCAAGAAGAGACGTTGGGTTACCTTCTGCTCTGCAGAATGGCCAACCTT
TAACGTCGGATGGCCGCGAGACGGCACCTTTAACCGAGACCTCATCACCCAGGTTAAGATCAAGGTCTTT
TCACCTGGCCCGCATGGACACCCAGACCAGGTCCCCTACATCGTGACCTGGGAAGCCTTGGCTTTTGACC
CCCCTCCCTGGGTCAAGCCCTTTGTACACCCTAAGCCTCCGCCTCCTCTTCCTCCATCCGCCCCGTCTCT
CCCCCTTGAACCTCCTCGTTCGACCCCGCCTCGATCCTCCCTTTATCCAGCCCTCACTCCTTCTCTAGGC
GCCGGAATTAGATCTGCCACCATGGACTACAAGGATGACGATGACAAGCTCGATGGAGGATACCCATACG
ATGTTCCAGATTACGCTGCTCGAGGTTATCAAACAAGTTTGTACAAAAAAGTTGGCATGGACAAGGACAG
GCCGGGTCCCCCGGCCCTGGATGACAACATGGAAGAAGAAGTCCCATCTACCTCGGTTGTGCAGGAACAG
GTATCGGCGGGAGATTGGGAAAATGTCCTCATAGAGTTATCAGATAGCAGCTCAGAAAAGGAAGCAGAAG
ATGCCCACCTGGAGCCGGCCCAGAAGGGTACGAAGAGAAAGCGGGTCGATCATGATGCCGGTGGGTCAGC
TCCAGCACGACCCATGCTCCCACCCCAGCCGGATCTCCCTGGGCGAGAAGCCATTCTCCGCAGGTTTCCA
CTAGATCTAAGAACACTTCTTCAAGCGATTGGAGCCGCGGCTACGCGCATCGACACACGAGCCATAGACC
AGTTTTTCGGATCCCAGATTTCAAATACCGAGATGTACATAATGTATGCCATGGCCATTCGACAGGCCAT
TAGAGATCGTCGGAGAAATCCAGCTTCTCGTAGAGATCAGGCCAAATGGAGACTGCAAACCCTGGCCGCC
GGATGGCCTATGGGTTACCAGGCATACAGCAGCTGGATGTACAGCTACACCGATCACCAGACGACTCCCA
CATTCGTACATCTCCAGGCGACACTTGGGTGCACAGGTGGCCGTAGGTGTCACGTGACCTTTTCCGCCGG
CACCTTTAAGCTGCCGCGATGTACCCCCGGGGATCGCCAGTGGTTGTATGTTCAGAGCTCCGTGGGTAAC
ATTGTACAGAGCTGTAATCCCCGCTACAGTATTTTCTTTGACTATATGGCTATACACAGGAGCCTCACGA
AAATCTGGGAGGAAGTTTTAACACCTGACCAGCGTGTTTCATTTATGGAATTCCTAGGATTTTTGCAGAG
AACGGATTTGTCCTATATCAAGAGCTTTGTCAGCGATGCCCTGGGCACCACTAGTATCCAAACACCGTGG
ATCGATGACAATCCTAGCACGGAGACGGCACAGGCTTGGAATGCCGGCTTTCTCCGGGGTCGTGCGTATG
GGATAGACTTGCTTAGAACTGAAGGGGAACATGTCGAAGGTGCTACCGGTGAAACGCGAGAAGAAAGTGA
GGACACGGAGAGCGATGGAGATGATGAAGATCTTCCTTGTATAGTGTCCAGAGGTGGACCTAAGGTCAAA
CGACCCCCTATATTTATAAGACGTCTGCACAGGTTGCTGCTGATGAGAGCGGGCAAACGAACAGAACAGG
GCAAGGAGGTACTGGAAAAGGCCCGTGGGAGCACTTATGGCACACCTAGGCCGCCTGTTCCGAAACCAAG
ACCAGAGGTCCCACAAAGCGACGAGACAGCTACCAGTCACGGGTCGGCGCAAGTCCCAGAACCCCCAACC
ATTCACCTAGCAGCTCAGGGAATGGCATACCCATTACATGAACAACACGGCATGGCCCCGTGTCCGGTAG
CACAGGCCCCACCTACGCCCTTGCCCCCTGTATCTCCAGGGGATCAACTCCCAGGTGTTTTTAGCGACGG
GCGAGTGGCGTGTGCACCAGTACCCGCCCCGGCTGGGCCTATTGTCCGGCCCTGGGAGCCATCCCTGACA
CAGGCTGCGGGGCAGGCCTTTGCACCCGTTAGACCACAACACATGCCAGTAGAACCCGTCCCTGTCCCGA
CAGTGGCACTTGAGCGACCAGTTTACCCCAAGCCAGTTCGTCCGGCACCTCCTAAGATTGCTATGCAGGG
CCCCGGGGAAACTTCTGGCATTAGACGCGCGCGGGAGCGTTGGAGGCCCGCACCTTGGACGCCAAATCCA
CCCCGTTCTCCCAGTCAGATGTCCGTGCGTGACCGTCTGGCTCGTTTGCGTGCTGAGGCACAGGTCAAAC
AGGCTAGTGTTGAGGTGCAGCCCCCCCAGTTGACCCAAGTATCCCCTCAGCAACCAATGGAGGGGCCGTT
GGTACCAGAGCAGCAGATGTTCCCTGGTGCCCCCTTTAGCCAGGTTGCTGATGTGGTCCGGGCACCTGGG
GTACCGGCGATGCAGCCACAGTACTTTGACCTCCCCTTAATTCAACCCATTAGCCAGGGGGCACCCGTGG
CCCCGTTGAGGGCTAGTATGGGCCCGGTACCTCCGGTACCGGCAACACAGCCACAGTATTTTGACATCCC
CTTAACTGAACCCATTAACCAGGGGGCATCCGCGGCCCATTTTCTCCCTCAGCAACCGATGGAGGGGCCG
TTGGTACCTGAGCAGTGGATGTTCCCAGGTGCCGCCCTGAGCCAGAGTGTTAGGCCAGGGGTAGCGCAGT
CACAATATTTTGACCTCCCCTTAACTCAACCCATTAACCATGGGGCACCCGCAGCCCATTTCCTCCATCA
GCCACCAATGGAGGGGCCGTGGGTACCCGAGCAGTGGATGTTCCAAGGTGCCCCCCCTAGCCAAGGCACT
GACGTGGTCCAACATCAGCTGGATGCTTTGGGGTATACACTCCATGGTCTTAACCATCCCGGGGTTCCCG
TGTCTCCTGCCGTTAACCAATATCATCTCAGCCAGGCTGCCTTTGGGTTACCTATTGATGAGGATGAGAG
TGGCGAGGGGTCCGATACCTCCGAGCCGTGTGAAGCTCTTGATTTGTCAATCCATGGCAGGCCCTGCCCT
CAGGCCCCCGAGTGGCCTGTTCAAGAGGAGGGTGGCCAGGATGCCACCGAGGTTCTTGATTTGTCAATCC
ATGGCAGGCCCCGCCCTCGGACCCCCGAGTGGCCTGTTCAAGGGGAAGGTGGCCAAAATGTCACAGGCCC
TGAAACTAGAAGGGTGGTGGTGTCAGCTGTTGTTCACATGTGTCAGGATGACGAGTTTCCGGATCTACAA
GATCCTCCAGATGAGGCCCCAACTTTCTTGTACAAAGTGGTTCGATAACGAATTCCGCCCCCCCCCCCTA
ACGTTACTGGCCGAAGCCGCTTGGAATAAGGCCGGTGTGCGTTTGTCTATATGTTATTTTCCACCATATT
GCCGTCTTTTGGCAATGTGAGGGCCCGGAAACCTGGCCCTGTCTTCTTGACGAGCATTCCTAGGGGTCTT
TCCCCTCTCGCCAAAGGAATGCAAGGTCTGTTGAATGTCGTGAAGGAAGCAGTTCCTCTGGAAGCTTCTT
GAAGACAAACAACGTCTGTAGCGACCCTTTGCAGGCAGCGGAACCCCCCACCTGGCGACAGGTGCCTCTG
CGGCCAAAAGCCACGTGTATAAGATACACCTGCAAAGGCGGCACAACCCCAGTGCCACGTTGTGAGTTGG
ATAGTTGTGGAAAGAGTCAAATGGCTCTCCTCAAGCGTATTCAACAAGGGGCTGAAGGATGCCCAGAAGG
TACCCCATTGTATGGGATCTGATCTGGGGCCTCGGTGCACATGCTTTACATGTGTTTAGTCGAGGTTAAA
AAAACGTCTAGGCCCCCCGAACCACGGGGACGTGGTTTTCCTTTGAAAAACACGATGATAATATGGCCAC
AACCATGACCGAGTACAAGCCCACGGTGCGCCTCGCCACCCGCGACGACGTCCCCAGGGCCGTACGCACC
CTCGCCGCCGCGTTCGCCGACTACCCCGCCACGCGCCACACCGTCGATCCGGACCGCCACATCGAGCGGG
TCACCGAGCTGCAAGAACTCTTCCTCACGCGCGTCGGGCTCGACATCGGCAAGGTGTGGGTCGCGGACGA
CGGCGCCGCGGTGGCGGTCTGGACCACGCCGGAGAGCGTCGAAGCGGGGGCGGTGTTCGCCGAGATCGGC
CCGCGCATGGCCGAGTTGAGCGGTTCCCGGCTGGCCGCGCAGCAACAGATGGAAGGCCTCCTGGCGCCGC
ACCGGCCCAAGGAGCCCGCGTGGTTCCTGGCCACCGTCGGCGTCTCGCCCGACCACCAGGGCAAGGGTCT
GGGCAGCGCCGTCGTGCTCCCCGGAGTGGAGGCGGCCGAGCGCGCCGGGGTGCCCGCCTTCCTGGAGACC
TCCGCGCCCCGCAACCTCCCCTTCTACGAGCGGCTCGGCTTCACCGTCACCGCCGACGTCGAGGTGCCCG
AAGGACCGCGCACCTGGTGCATGACCCGCAAGCCCGGTGCCTGATGCATCGATGTCGACCTGCAGCCAAG
CTTATCGATAAAATAAAAGATTTTATTTAGTCTCCAGAAAAAGGGGGGAATGAAAGACCCCACCTGTAGG
TTTGGCAAGCTAGCTTAAGTAACGCCATTTTGCAAGGCATGGAAAATACATAACTGAGAATAGAGAAGTT
CAGATCAAGGTTAGGAACAGAGAGACAGCAGAATATGGGCCAAACAGGATATCTGTGGTAAGCAGTTCCT
GCCCCGGCTCAGGGCCAAGAACAGATGGTCCCCAGATGCGGTCCCGCCCTCAGCAGTTTCTAGAGAACCA
TCAGATGTTTCCAGGGTGCCCCAAGGACCTGAAATGACCCTGTGCCTTATTTGAACTAACCAATCAGTTC
GCTTCTCGCTTCTGTTCGCGCGCTTCTGCTCCCCGAGCTCAATAAAAGAGCCCACAACCCCTCACTCGGC
GCGCCAGTCCTCCGATAGACTGCGTCGCCCGGGTACCCGTGTATCCAATAAACCCTCTTGCAGTTGCATC
CGACTTGTGGTCTCGCTGTTCCTTGGGAGGGTCTCCTCTGAGTGATTGACTACCCGTCAGCGGGGGTCTT
TCATGGGTAACAGTTTCTTGAAGTTGGAGAACAACATTCTGAGGGTAGGAGTCGAATATTAAGTAATCCT
GACTCAATTAGCCACTGTTTTGAATCCACATACTCCAATACTCCTGAAATAGTTCATTATGGACAGCGCA
GAAAGAGCTGGGGAGAATTGTGAAATTGTTATCCGCTCACAATTCCACACAACATACGAGCCGGAAGCAT
AAAGTGTAAAGCCTGGGGTGCCTAATGAGTGAGCTAACTCACATTAATTGCGTTGCGCTCACTGCCCGCT
TTCCAGTCGGGAAACCTGTCGTGCCAGCTGCATTAATGAATCGGCCAACGCGCGGGGAGAGGCGGTTTGC
GTATTGGGCGCTCTTCCGCTTCCTCGCTCACTGACTCGCTGCGCTCGGTCGTTCGGCTGCGGCGAGCGGT
ATCAGCTCACTCAAAGGCGGTAATACGGTTATCCACAGAATCAGGGGATAACGCAGGAAAGAACATGTGA
GCAAAAGGCCAGCAAAAGGCCAGGAACCGTAAAAAGGCCGCGTTGCTGGCGTTTTTCCATAGGCTCCGCC
CCCCTGACGAGCATCACAAAAATCGACGCTCAAGTCAGAGGTGGCGAAACCCGACAGGACTATAAAGATA
CCAGGCGTTTCCCCCTGGAAGCTCCCTCGTGCGCTCTCCTGTTCCGACCCTGCCGCTTACCGGATACCTG
TCCGCCTTTCTCCCTTCGGGAAGCGTGGCGCTTTCTCATAGCTCACGCTGTAGGTATCTCAGTTCGGTGT
AGGTCGTTCGCTCCAAGCTGGGCTGTGTGCACGAACCCCCCGTTCAGCCCGACCGCTGCGCCTTATCCGG
TAACTATCGTCTTGAGTCCAACCCGGTAAGACACGACTTATCGCCACTGGCAGCAGCCACTGGTAACAGG
ATTAGCAGAGCGAGGTATGTAGGCGGTGCTACAGAGTTCTTGAAGTGGTGGCCTAACTACGGCTACACTA
GAAGAACAGTATTTGGTATCTGCGCTCTGCTGAAGCCAGTTACCTTCGGAAAAAGAGTTGGTAGCTCTTG
ATCCGGCAAACAAACCACCGCTGGTAGCGGTGGTTTTTTTGTTTGCAAGCAGCAGATTACGCGCAGAAAA
AAAGGATCTCAAGAAGATCCTTTGATCTTTTCTACGGGGTCTGACGCTCAGTGGAACGAAAACTCACGTT
AAGGGATTTTGGTCATGAGATTATCAAAAAGGATCTTCACCTAGATCCTTTTAAATTAAAAATGAAGTTT
TAAATCAATCTAAAGTATATATGAGTAAACTTGGTCTGACAGTTACCAATGCTTAATCAGTGAGGCACCT
ATCTCAGCGATCTGTCTATTTCGTTCATCCATAGTTGCCTGACTCCCCGTCGTGTAGATAACTACGATAC
GGGAGGGCTTACCATCTGGCCCCAGTGCTGCAATGATACCGCGAGACCCACGCTCACCGGCTCCAGATTT
ATCAGCAATAAACCAGCCAGCCGGAAGGGCCGAGCGCAGAAGTGGTCCTGCAACTTTATCCGCCTCCATC
CAGTCTATTAATTGTTGCCGGGAAGCTAGAGTAAGTAGTTCGCCAGTTAATAGTTTGCGCAACGTTGTTG
CCATTGCTACAGGCATCGTGGTGTCACGCTCGTCGTTTGGTATGGCTTCATTCAGCTCCGGTTCCCAACG
ATCAAGGCGAGTTACATGATCCCCCATGTTGTGCAAAAAAGCGGTTAGCTCCTTCGGTCCTCCGATCGTT
GTCAGAAGTAAGTTGGCCGCAGTGTTATCACTCATGGTTATGGCAGCACTGCATAATTCTCTTACTGTCA
TGCCATCCGTAAGATGCTTTTCTGTGACTGGTGAGTACTCAACCAAGTCATTCTGAGAATAGTGTATGCG
GCGACCGAGTTGCTCTTGCCCGGCGTCAATACGGGATAATACCGCGCCACATAGCAGAACTTTAAAAGTG
CTCATCATTGGAAAACGTTCTTCGGGGCGAAAACTCTCAAGGATCTTACCGCTGTTGAGATCCAGTTCGA
TGTAACCCACTCGTGCACCCAACTGATCTTCAGCATCTTTTACTTTCACCAGCGTTTCTGGGTGAGCAAA
AACAGGAAGGCAAAATGCCGCAAAAAAGGGAATAAGGGCGACACGGAAATGTTGAATACTCATACTCTTC
CTTTTTCAATATTATTGAAGCATTTATCAGGGTTATTGTCTCATGAGCGGATACATATTTGAATGTATTT
AGAAAAATAAACAAATAGGGGTTCCGCGCACATTTCCCCGAAAAGTGCCACCTGACGTCTAAGAAACCAT
TATTATCATGACATTAACCTATAAAAATAGGCGTATCACGAGGCCCTTTCGTCTCGCGCGTTTCGGTGAT
GACGGTGAAAACCTCTGACACATGCAGCTCCCGGAGACGGTCACAGCTTGTCTGTAAGCGGATGCCGGGA
GCAGACAAGCCCGTCAGGGCGCGTCAGCGGGTGTTGGCGGGTGTCGGGGCTGGCTTAACTATGCGGCATC
AGAGCAGATTGTACTGAGAGTGCACCATATGCGGTGTGAAATACCGCACAGATGCGTAAGGAGAAAATAC
CGCATCAGGCGCCATTCGCCATTCAGGCTGCGCAACTGTTGGGAAGGGCGATCGGTGCGGGCCTCTTCGC
TATTACGCCAGCTGGCGAAAGGGGGATGTGCTGCAAGGCGATTAAGTTGGGTAACGCCAGGGTTTTCCCA
GTCACGACGTTGTAAAACGACGGCGCAAGGAATGGTGCATGCAAGGAGATGGCGCCCAACAGTCCCCCGG
CCACGGGGCCTGCCACCATACCCACGCCGAAACAAGCGCTCATGAGCCCGAAGTGGCGAGCCCGATCTTC
CCCATCGGTGATGTCGGCGATATAGGCGCCAGCAACCGCACCTGTGGCGCCGGTGATGCCGGCCACGATG
CGTCCGGCGTAGAGGCGATTAGTCCAATTTGTTAAAGACAGGATATCAGTGGTCCAGGCTCTAGTTTTGA
CTCAACAATATCACCAGCTGAAGCCTATAGAGTACGAGCCATAGATAAAATAAAAGATTTTATTTAGTCT
CCAGAAAAAGGGGGGAA
Features (pLannotate 1.2.2; 23 found; start..end, strand, type, name):
    579..920     +  misc_feature   MESV Ψ: packaging signal of murine embryonic stem cell virus
    987..1403    +  CDS            gag (truncated): truncated Moloney murine leukemia virus (MMLV) gag gene lacking the start codon
   1428..1448    +  CDS            FLAG (fragment): FLAG® epitope tag, followed by an enterokinase cleavage site
   1461..1487    +  CDS            3xHA (fragment): three tandem HA epitope tags
   1504..1521    +  protein_bind   attB1 (fragment): mutant version of attB; core recombination site for the Gateway® BP reaction BP Clonase™
   1527..4358    +  CDS            EBNA3: EBNA3_EBVB9 - Experimental evidence at protein level: Swiss-Prot protein existence level 1. Plays an essential role for activation and immortalization of human B-cells. Represses transcription of viral promoters TP1 and Cp through interaction with host RBPJ, and inhibits EBNA2-mediated activation of these promoters. Since Cp is the promoter for all EBNA mRNAs, EBNA3A probably contributes to a negative autoregulatory control loop. From Epstein-Barr virus (strain B95-8) (HHV-4) (Human herpesvirus 4).
   4358..4381    -  protein_bind   attB2: mutant version of attB; recombination site for the Gateway® BP reaction BP Clonase™
   4499..4961    +  misc_feature   IRES: internal ribosome entry site (IRES) of the encephalomyocarditis virus (EMCV)
   4975..5574    +  CDS            PuroR: puromycin N-acetyltransferase; pac from Streptomyces alboniger; confers resistance to puromycin
   5650..6164    +  LTR            3' LTR: 3' long terminal repeat from murine embryonic stem cell virus
   6326..6342    -  protein_bind   lac operator: The lac repressor binds to the lac operator to inhibit transcription in E. coli. This inhibition can be relieved by adding lactose or isopropyl-β-D-thiogalactopyranoside (IPTG). lac repressor encoded by lacI
   6350..6380    -  promoter       lac promoter: promoter for the E. coli lac operon
   6395..6416    -  protein_bind   CAP binding site: CAP binding activates transcription in the presence of cAMP. E. coli catabolite activator protein
   6429..6521    -  CDS            lacI (fragment): lac repressor; lacI; The lac repressor binds to the lac operator to inhibit transcription in E. coli. This inhibition can be relieved by adding lactose or isopropyl-β-D-thiogalactopyranoside (IPTG).
   6704..7292    -  rep_origin     ori: high-copy-number ColE1/pMB1/pBR322/pUC origin of replication
   7463..8323    -  CDS            AmpR: β-lactamase; bla; confers resistance to ampicillin, carbenicillin, and related antibiotics
   8324..8428    -  promoter       AmpR promoter: bla
   8523..8558    +  CDS            rop (fragment): Rop protein, which maintains plasmids at low copy number; rop
   8660..8759    +  misc_feature   bom (fragment): basis of mobility region from pBR322
   8765..8914    -  CDS            lacZα (fragment): LacZα fragment of β-galactosidase; lacZ fragment
   8914..9115    -  CDS            TcR (fragment): tetracycline efflux protein; tet; confers resistance to tetracycline
   9116..9214    +  CDS            env (fragment): murine leukemia virus gPr80 envelope polyprotein precursor; env; proteolytically cleaved into gp70SU and p15TM subunits
   9256..515     +  LTR            5' LTR (across the origin): 5' long terminal repeat from murine embryonic stem cell virus
