[The description below was written by a language model from this plasmid's Addgene catalogue record and pLannotate feature annotations shown in this document.]
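Description:
MSCV-N EBNA3A is a murine stem cell virus (MSCV)-based retroviral vector for stable expression of the Epstein-Barr virus nuclear antigen EBNA3A in mammalian cells. It is built on the MSCV-N FLAGHA Gateway destination backbone. In bacteria it is carried on a ColE1/pMB1-type origin with ampicillin resistance, and the catalogue lists it as low copy. Remnants of lac, rop, bom, tetracycline-resistance and env sequences in the backbone are non-functional fragments left from earlier vector construction.

The retroviral unit is bounded by 5' and 3' MESV long terminal repeats and contains the Ψ packaging signal plus a truncated, start-codon-less gag segment, which together allow the transcript to be packaged into particles when the viral proteins are supplied in trans by a packaging line. Downstream lie N-terminal FLAG and HA epitope tags, an attB1 site, the 2,832 bp EBNA3A open reading frame (matching the B95-8 strain protein) and attB2. The depositor notes that the Gateway junction adds a few vector-encoded residues to the C-terminus of the protein. An EMCV IRES followed by the puromycin N-acetyltransferase gene places selection on the same transcript as the tagged protein.

The catalogue lists the promoter as "PKG", but no PGK promoter is annotated. The layout instead suggests LTR-driven bicistronic expression. The sequenced record is 9,257 nt, somewhat shorter than the stated total of 9,494 bp.

The construct belongs to a collection of tumour virus proteins used to study perturbation of host networks, where the dual tag suits affinity purification of EBNA3A-associated host complexes from transduced cells.
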