Addgene plasmid #37956: MSCV-N EBNA3A
Depositing lab: Karl Munger. Depositing organization: Brigham and Women's Hospital. Publication: Interpreting cancer genomes using systematic host network perturbations by tumour virus proteins. Rozenblatt-Rosen O, Deo RC, Padi M, Adelmant G, Calderwood MA, Rolland T, Grace M, Dricot A, Askenazi M, Tavares M, Pevzner SJ, Abderazzaq F, Byrdsong D, Carvunis AR, Chen AA, Cheng J, Correll M, Duarte M, Fan C, Feltkamp MC, Ficarro SB, Franchi R, Garg BK, Gulbahce N, Hao T, Holthaus AM, James R, Korkhin A, Litovchick L, Mar JC, Pak TR, Rabello S, Rubio R, Shen Y, Singh S, Spangle JM, Tasan M, Wanamaker S, Webber JT, Roecklein-Canfield J, Johannsen E, Barabasi AL, Beroukhim R, Kieff E, Cusick ME, Hill DE, Munger K, Marto JA, Quackenbush J, Roth FP, DeCaprio JA, Vidal M. Nature. 2012 Jul 26;487(7408):491-5. 10.1038/nature11288 PubMed 22810586.
Backbone
  Vector backbone: MSCV-N FLAGHA
  Backbone size w/o insert (bp): 8162
  Total vector size (bp): 9494
  Vector type: Mammalian Expression, Retroviral
  Selectable markers: Puromycin
Growth in bacteria
  Bacterial resistance: Ampicillin, 100 μg/mL
  Growth temperature: 37°C
  Growth strain: DH5alpha
  Copy number: Low Copy
Gene/Insert
  Gene/Insert name: EBNA3A
  Species: H. Herpesvirus 4 (EBV)
  Insert size (bp): 2832
  GenBank ID: YP_401669.1
  Entrez Gene: EBNA-3A (a.k.a. HHV4_EBNA-3A)
  Promoter: PKG
  Tag / fusion protein: Flag (N terminal on backbone); HA
  Cloning method: Gateway Cloning
  Sequencing primers: 5′ LXSN 5'; 3′ MSCV-N seq. rev
Resource information
  A portion of this plasmid was derived from a plasmid made by: E. Kieff lab
Terms and licenses: Academic/Nonprofit Terms; Industry Terms: Not Available to Industry
Depositor comments: Note that the Gateway cloning reaction has left several vector-based nucleotides in frame with the 3' end of the insert, adding several amino acid residues [FLYKVVR] fused to the C-terminus of translated protein.
How to cite: MSCV-N EBNA3A was a gift from Karl Munger (Addgene plasmid # 37956 ; http://n2t.net/addgene:37956 ; RRID:Addgene_37956)
