>Addgene plasmid #37956 | MSCV-N EBNA3A | addgene partial sequence | sequence record 50721 | pLXSN-5
CTCACTCCTTCTCTAGGCGCCGGAATTAGATCTGCCACCATGGACTACAAGGATGACGATGACAAGCTCG
ATGGAGGATACCCATACGATGTTCCAGATTACGCTGCTCGAGGTTATCAAACAAGTTTGTACAAAAAAGT
TGGCATGGACAAGGACAGGCCGGGTCCCCCGGCCCTGGATGACAACATGGAAGAAGAAGTCCCATCTACC
TCGGTTGTGCAGGAACAGGTATCGGCGGGAGATTGGGAAAATGTCCTCATAGAGTTATCAGATAGCAGCT
CAGAAAAGGAAGCAGAAGATGCCCACCTGGAGCCGGCCCAGAAGGGTACGAAGAGAAAGCGGGTCGATCA
TGATGCCGGTGGGTCAGCTCCAGCACGACCCATGCTCCCACCCCAGCCGGATCTCCCTGGGCGAGAAGCC
ATTCTCCGCAGGTTTCCACTAGATCTAAGAACACTTCTTCAAGCGATTGGAGCCGCGGCTACGCGCATCG
ACACACGAGCCATAGACCAGTTTTTCGGATCCCAGATTTCAAATACCGAGATGTACATAATGTATGCCAT
GGCCATTCGACAGGCCATTAGAGATCGTCGGAGAAATCCAGCTTCTCGTAGAGATCAGGCCAAATGGAGA
CTGCAAACCCTGGCCGCCGGATGGCCTATGGGTTACCAGGCATACAGCAGCTGGATGTACAGCTACACCG
ATCACCAGACGACTC
